>Addgene plasmid #129855 | pRDAX-352 N-Tag Venus173/155[1] L20 {Esp3I(2x)} EBPF2 | depositor full sequence | sequence record 249233 | Full Sequence
GCCTGCCTCCAGGCCTCAATATTGGCCATTAGCCATATTATTCATTGGTTATATAGCATAAATCAATATT
GGCTATTGGCCATTGCATACGTTGTATCTATATCATAATATGTACATTTATATTGGCTCATGTCCAATAT
GACCGCCATGTTGGCATTGATTATTGACTAGTTATTAATAGTAATCAATTACGGGGTCATTAGTTCATAG
CCCATATATGGAGTTCCGCGTTACATAACTTACGGTAAATGGCCCGCCTGGCTGACCGCCCAACGACCCC
CGCCCATTGACGTCAATAATGACGTATGTTCCCATAGTAACGCCAATAGGGACTTTCCATTGACGTCAAT
GGGTGGAGTATTTACGGTAAACTGCCCACTTGGCAGTACATCAAGTGTATCATATGCCAAGTCCGCCCCC
TATTGACGTCAATGACGGTAAATGGCCCGCCTGGCATTATGCCCAGTACATGACCTTACGGGACTTTCCT
ACTTGGCAGTACATCTACGTATTAGTCATCGCTATTACCATGGTGATGCGGTTTTGGCAGTACACCAATG
GGCGTGGATAGCGGTTTGACTCACGGGGATTTCCAAGTCTCCACCCCATTGACGTCAATGGGAGTTTGTT
TTGGCACCAAAATCAACGGGACTTTCCAAAATGTCGTAATAACCCCGCCCCGTTGACGCAAATGGGCGGT
AGGCGTGTACGGTGGGAGGTCTATATAAGCAGAGCTCGTTTAGTGAACCGTCAGATCACTAGAAGCTTTA
TTGCGGTAGTTTATCACAGTTAAATTGCTAACGCAGTCAGTGCTTCTGACACAACAGTCTCGAACTTAAG
CTGCAGAAGTTGGTCGTGAGGCACTGGGCAGGTAAGTATCAAGGTTACAAGACAGGTTTAAGGAGACCAA
TAGAAACTGGGCTTGTCGAGACAGAGAAGACTCTTGCGTTTCTGATAGGCACCTATTGGTCTTACTGACA
TCCACTTTGCCTTTCTCTCCACAGGTGTCCACTCCCAGGCCACCATGGTGTCAAAGGGAGAAGAGTTGTT
TACCGGTGTTGTTCCCATACTGGTGGAACTGGATGGTGACGTCAATGGACACAAGTTTAGCGTTTCTGGC
GAAGGAGAAGGCGATGCTACCTATGGCAAACTGACCCTCAAACTGATCTGTACGACTGGAAAGTTGCCTG
TACCTTGGCCAACACTGGTCACAACCTTGGGCTATGGGCTGCAATGCTTTGCCCGTTATCCTGATCACAT
GAAGCAACATGACTTCTTTAAGTCTGCTATGCCAGAGGGATATGTGCAGGAACGGACTATCTTCTTCAAG
GACGACGGCAACTACAAGACGAGAGCTGAGGTGAAATTTGAGGGTGACACACTGGTGAATCGCATAGAGC
TGAAAGGCATCGACTTCAAAGAAGATGGGAATATTCTCGGGCATAAACTCGAGTACAACTACAATTCCCA
CAACGTGTACATCACTGCCGATAAGCAGAAGAATGGGATTAAGGCGAACTTCAAGATCCGACACAACATC
GAGGGGAGTCCTGGCGGTGGATCCGGAGGCTCTGGGAGCTCTGCCAGCGGTGGCAGCACCTCCCGAGACG
CCGAGGCACGCCGTCTCCTAAGAATTCAGATCCGCCCCTCTCCCTCCCCCCCCCCTAACGTTACTGGCCG
AAGCCGCTTGGAATAAGGCCGGTGTGCGTTTGTCTATATGTTATTTTCCACCATATTGCCGTCTTTTGGC
AATGTGAGGGCCCGGAAACCTGGCCCTGTCTTCTTGACGAGCATTCCTAGGGGTCTTTCCCCTCTCGCCA
AAGGAATGCAAGGTCTGTTGAATGTCGTGAAGGAAGCAGTTCCTCTGGTAGCTTCTTGAAGACAAACAAC
GTCTGTAGCGACCCTTTGCAGGCAGCGGAACCCCCCACCTGGCGACAGGTGCCTCTGCGGCCAAAAGCCA
CGTGTATAAGATACACCTGCAAAGGCGGCACAACCCCAGTGCCACGTTGTGAGTTGGATAGTTGTGGAAA
GAGTCAAATGGCTCTCCTCAAGCGTATTCAACAAGGGGCTGAAGGATGCCCAGAAGGTACCCCATTGTAT
GGGATCTGATCTGGGGCCTCGGTACACATGCTTTACATGTGTTTAGTCGAGGTTAAAAAAACGTCTAGGC
CCCCCGAACCACGGGGACGTGGTTTTCCTTTGAAAAACACGATGATAATATGGCCACAACCATGGTGAGC
AAGGGCGAGGAGCTGTTCACCGGGGTGGTGCCCATCCTGGTCGAGCTGGACGGCGACGTAAACGGCCACA
AGTTCAGCGTGAGGGGCGAGGGCGAGGGCGATGCCACCAACGGCAAGCTGACCCTGAAGTTCATCTGCAC
CACCGGCAAGCTGCCCGTGCCCTGGCCCACCCTCGTGACCACCCTGAGCCACGGCGTGCAGTGCTTCGCC
CGCTACCCCGACCACATGAAGCAGCACGACTTCTTCAAGTCCGCCATGCCCGAAGGCTACGTCCAGGAGC
GCACCATCTTCTTCAAGGACGACGGCACCTACAAGACCCGCGCCGAGGTGAAGTTCGAGGGCGACACCCT
GGTGAACCGCATCGAGCTGAAGGGCGTCGACTTCAAGGAGGACGGCAACATCCTGGGGCACAAGCTGGAG
TACAACTTCAACAGCCACAACATCTATATCATGGCCGTCAAGCAGAAGAACGGCATCAAGGTGAACTTCA
AGATCCGCCACAACGTGGAGGACGGCAGCGTGCAGCTCGCCGACCACTACCAGCAGAACACCCCCATCGG
CGACGGCCCCGTGCTGCTGCCCGACAGCCACTACCTGAGCACCCAGTCCGTGCTGAGCAAAGACCCCAAC
GAGAAGCGCGATCACATGGTCCTGCTGGAGTTCCGCACCGCCGCCGGGATCACTCTCGGCATGGACGAGC
TGTACAAGTAAACCGGTGCTCGAGGTACCGATGAATAGCTAAGGTAGAGGCCGCAGGTAAGTATCAAGGT
TACAAGACAGGTTTAAGGAGACCAATAGAAACTGGGCTTGTCGAGACAGAGAAGACTCTTGCGTTTCTGA
TAGGCACCTATTGGTCTTACTGACATCCACTTTGCCTTTCTCTCCACAGGTGTCGACAATCAACCTCTGG
ATTACAAAATTTGTGAAAGATTGACTGGTATTCTTAACTATGTTGCTCCTTTTACGCTATGTGGATACGC
TGCTTTAATGCCTTTGTATCATGCTATTGCTTCCCGTATGGCTTTCATTTTCTCCTCCTTGTATAAATCC
TGGTTGCTGTCTCTTTATGAGGAGTTGTGGCCCGTTGTCAGGCAACGTGGCGTGGTGTGCACTGTGTTTG
CTGACGCAACCCCCACTGGTTGGGGCATTGCCACCACCTGTCAGCTCCTTTCCGGGACTTTCGCTTTCCC
CCTCCCTATTGCCACGGCGGAACTCATCGCCGCCTGCCTTGCCCGCTGCTGGACAGGGGCTCGGCTGTTG
GGCACTGACAATTCCGTGGTGTTGTCGGGGAAGCTGACGTCCTTTCCATGGCTGCTCGCCTGTGTTGCCA
CCTGGATTCTGCGCGGGACGTCCTTCTGCTACGTCCCTTCGGCCCTCAATCCAGCGGACCTTCCTTCCCG
CGGCCTGCTGCCGGCTCTGCGGCCTCTTCCGCGTCTTCGCCTTCGCCCTCAGACGAGTCGGATCTCCCTT
TGGGCCGCCTCCCCGCCTGGAATTCGAGCTCGGTACGATCAGCCTCGACTGTGCCTTCTAGTTGCCAGCC
ATCTGTTGTTTGCCCCTCCCCCGTGCCTTCCTTGACCCTGGAAGGTGCCACTCCCACTGTCCTTTCCTAA
TAAAATGAGGAAATTGCATCGCATTGTCTGAGTAGGTGTCATTCTATTCTGGGGGGTGGGGTGGGGCAGG
ACAGCAAGGGGGAGGATTGGGAAGACAATAGCCCAGCTTTTGTTCCCTTTAGTGAGGGTTAATTGCGCGC
TTGGCGTAATCATGGTCATAGCTGTTTCCTGTGTGAAATTGTTATCCGCTAATTCACTCCTCAGGTGCAG
GCTGCCTATCAGAAGGTGGTGGCTGGTGTGGCCAATGCCCTGGCTCACAAATACCACTGAGATCTTTTTC
CCTCTGCCAAAAATTATGGGGACATCATGAAGCCCCTTGAGCATCTGACTTCTGGCTAATAAAGGAAATT
TATTTTCATTGCAATAGTGTGTTGGAATTTTTTGTGTCTCTCACTCGGAAGGACATATGGGAGGGCAAAT
CATTTAAAACATCAGAATGAGTATTTGGTTTAGAGTTTGGCAACATATGCCCATATGCTGGCTGCCATGA
ACAAAGGTTGGCTATAAAGAGGTCATCAGTATATGAAACAGCCCCCTGCTGTCCATTCCTTATTCCATAG
AAAAGCCTTGACTTGAGGTTAGATTTTTTTTATATTTTGTTTTGTGTTATTTTTTTCTTTAACATCCCTA
AAATTTTCCTTACATGTTTTACTAGCCAGATTTTTCCTCCTCTCCTGACTACTCCCAGTCATAGCTGTCC
CTCTTCTCTTATGGAGATCGGCCGGCCGCCGGCGTCGACGCGCGCGGCCGCGGCGCGCCGTTGCTGGCGT
TTTTCCATAGGCTCCGCCCCCCTGACGAGCATCACAAAAATCGACGCTCAAGTCAGAGGTGGCGAAACCC
GACAGGACTATAAAGATACCAGGCGTTTCCCCCTGGAAGCTCCCTCGTGCGCTCTCCTGTTCCGACCCTG
CCGCTTACCGGATACCTGTCCGCCTTTCTCCCTTCGGGAAGCGTGGCGCTTTCTCATAGCTCACGCTGTA
GGTATCTCAGTTCGGTGTAGGTCGTTCGCTCCAAGCTGGGCTGTGTGCACGAACCCCCCGTTCAGCCCGA
CCGCTGCGCCTTATCCGGTAACTATCGTCTTGAGTCCAACCCGGTAAGACACGACTTATCGCCACTGGCA
GCAGCCACTGGTAACAGGATTAGCAGAGCGAGGTATGTAGGCGGTGCTACAGAGTTCTTGAAGTGGTGGC
CTAACTACGGCTACACTAGAAGAACAGTATTTGGTATCTGCGCTCTGCTGAAGCCAGTTACCTTCGGAAA
AAGAGTTGGTAGCTCTTGATCCGGCAAACAAACCACCGCTGGTAGCGGTGGTTTTTTTGTTTGCAAGCAG
CAGATTACGCGCAGAAAAAAAGGATCTCAAGAAGATCCTTTGATCTTTTCTACGGGGTCTGACGCTCAGT
GGAACGAAAACTCACGTTAAGGGATTTTGGTCATGAGATTATCAAAAAGGATCTTCACCTAGATCCTTTT
AAATTAAAAATGAAGTTTTAAATCAATCTAAAGTATATATGAGTAAACTTGGTCTGACAGTTACCAATGC
TTAATCAGTGAGGCACCTATCTCAGCGATCTGTCTATTTCGTTCATCCATAGTTGCCTGACTCCCCGTCG
TGTAGATAACTACGATACGGGAGGGCTTACCATCTGGCCCCAGTGCTGCAATGATACCGCGAGACCCACG
CTCACCGGCTCCAGATTTATCAGCAATAAACCAGCCAGCCGGAAGGGCCGAGCGCAGAAGTGGTCCTGCA
ACTTTATCCGCCTCCATCCAGTCTATTAATTGTTGCCGGGAAGCTAGAGTAAGTAGTTCGCCAGTTAATA
GTTTGCGCAACGTTGTTGCCATTGCTACAGGCATCGTGGTGTCACGCTCGTCGTTTGGTATGGCTTCATT
CAGCTCCGGTTCCCAACGATCAAGGCGAGTTACATGATCCCCCATGTTGTGCAAAAAAGCGGTTAGCTCC
TTCGGTCCTCCGATCGTTGTCAGAAGTAAGTTGGCCGCAGTGTTATCACTCATGGTTATGGCAGCACTGC
ATAATTCTCTTACTGTCATGCCATCCGTAAGATGCTTTTCTGTGACTGGTGAGTACTCAACCAAGTCATT
CTGAGAATAGTGTATGCGGCGACCGAGTTGCTCTTGCCCGGCGTCAATACGGGATAATACCGCGCCACAT
AGCAGAACTTTAAAAGTGCTCATCATTGGAAAACGTTCTTCGGGGCGAAAACTCTCAAGGATCTTACCGC
TGTTGAGATCCAGTTCGATGTAACCCACTCGTGCACCCAACTGATCTTCAGCATCTTTTACTTTCACCAG
CGTTTCTGGGTGAGCAAAAACAGGAAGGCAAAATGCCGCAAAAAAGGGAATAAGGGCGACACGGAAATGT
TGAATACTCATACTCTTCCTTTTTCAATATTATTGAAGCATTTATCAGGGTTATTGTCTCATGAGCGGAT
ACATATTTGAATGTATTTAGAAAAATAAACAAATAGGGGTTCCGCGCACATTTCCCCGAAAAGTGCCACC
TGACGTCTAAGAAACCATTATTATCATGACATTAACCTATAAAAATAGGCGTATCACGAGGCCCTTTCGT
CTACGCGCGCGCCGGCGGCGCGCCGTCGACGGCCGGCCGCGGCCGC
Features (pLannotate 1.2.2; 16 found; start..end, strand, type, name):
    155..532     +  enhancer       CMV enhancer: human cytomegalovirus immediate early enhancer
    534..733     +  promoter       CMV promoter: human cytomegalovirus (CMV) immediate early promoter
    872..1004    +  intron         chimeric intron: chimera between introns from human β-globin and immunoglobulin heavy chain genes
   1025..1543    +  CDS            Venus (fragment): Venus is a basic (constitutively fluorescent) yellow fluorescent protein published in 2002, derived from Aequorea victoria. It is reported to be a rapidly-maturing weak dimer with moderate acid sensitivity.
   1645..2231    +  misc_feature   IRES2: internal ribosome entry site (IRES) of the encephalomyocarditis virus (EMCV)
   2232..2951    +  CDS            EBFP2: enhanced blue variant of GFP (Ai et al., 2007) mammalian codon-optimized
   2997..3129    +  intron         chimeric intron: chimera between introns from human β-globin and immunoglobulin heavy chain genes
   3138..3726    +  misc_feature   WPRE: woodchuck hepatitis virus posttranscriptional regulatory element
   3730..3746    +  misc_feature   MCS (fragment): pUC18/19 multiple cloning site
   3759..3870    +  polyA_signal   bGH poly(A) signal: bovine growth hormone polyadenylation signal
   3966..3984    -  promoter       T3 promoter: promoter for bacteriophage T3 RNA polymerase
   4043..4117    +  CDS            HBB (fragment): HBB_PONPY - Experimental evidence at transcript level: Swiss-Prot protein existence level 2. Involved in oxygen transport from the lung to the various peripheral tissues. From Pongo pygmaeus (Bornean orangutan).
   4188..4243    +  polyA_signal   β-globin poly(A) signal: rabbit β-globin polyadenylation signal (Gil and Proudfoot, 1987)
   4622..5210    -  rep_origin     ori: high-copy-number ColE1/pMB1/pBR322/pUC origin of replication
   5381..6241    -  CDS            AmpR: β-lactamase; bla; confers resistance to ampicillin, carbenicillin, and related antibiotics
   6242..6346    -  promoter       AmpR promoter: bla
