[The description below was written by a language model from this plasmid's Addgene catalogue record and pLannotate feature annotations shown in this document.]
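Description:
pRDAX-352 N-Tag Venus173/155[1] L20 {Esp3I(2x)} EBPF2 is a custom-built mammalian expression plasmid of about 6.5 kb, designed as an acceptor vector for protein–protein interaction assays based on bimolecular or trimolecular fluorescence complementation (BiFC/TriFC). It is maintained in E. coli at high copy through a ColE1/pUC-type origin and selected with ampicillin via the β-lactamase gene and its native promoter.

The expression unit is driven by the human CMV immediate early enhancer and promoter, followed by a chimeric β-globin/immunoglobulin intron that promotes efficient processing of the transcript. Downstream lies a partial Venus coding sequence; its length fits an N-terminal fragment split near residue 173, in line with the "173/155" split positions in the name. The name also indicates that this fragment acts as an N-terminal tag joined through a linker ("L20") to a pair of Esp3I sites, a type IIS arrangement that would allow a protein of interest to be inserted in frame, although these sites and the linker are not annotated in the feature table. The catalogue lists mouse as the insert species, whereas Venus derives from Aequorea victoria GFP.

An EMCV IRES2 then directs translation of EBFP2 from the same transcript, giving a blue fluorescent marker of transfection and expression level that is independent of yellow signal reconstitution. A second chimeric intron, a WPRE and the bGH polyadenylation signal complete the cassette; a β-globin fragment with a rabbit β-globin poly(A) signal and a T3 promoter lie further downstream. Fluorescence would be expected only when a partner protein carrying the complementary Venus fragment is co-expressed and brought close.
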