Addgene plasmid #129855: pRDAX-352 N-Tag Venus173/155[1] L20 {Esp3I(2x)} EBPF2
Purpose: PPI (BiFC/TriFC) assay vector
Depositing lab: Gary Lewin. Depositing organization: Max-Delbrueck-Centrum fuer Molekulare Medizin (MDC).
Backbone
  Vector backbone: custom built
  Vector type: Mammalian Expression
Growth in bacteria
  Bacterial resistance: Ampicillin, 100 μg/mL
  Growth temperature: 37°C
  Growth strain: DH5alpha
  Copy number: High Copy
Gene/Insert
  Gene/Insert name: Venus
  Species: M. musculus (mouse)
  Cloning method: Restriction Enzyme; 5′ cloning site unknown (unknown if destroyed); 3′ cloning site unknown (unknown if destroyed)
Terms and licenses: Academic/Nonprofit Terms; Industry Terms: Not Available to Industry
How to cite: pRDAX-352 N-Tag Venus173/155[1] L20 {Esp3I(2x)} EBPF2 was a gift from Gary Lewin (Addgene plasmid # 129855 ; http://n2t.net/addgene:129855 ; RRID:Addgene_129855)
